Addgene plasmid #83364: pmCherry.LIC.HXGPRT
Purpose: Plasmid contains LIC cassette upstream of an in-frame copy of mCherry and HXGPRT selectable marker cassette for endogenous tagging on the gene locus
Depositing lab: Vernon Carruthers. Depositing organization: University of Michigan. Publication: Tagging of endogenous genes in a Toxoplasma gondii strain lacking Ku80. Huynh MH, Carruthers VB. Eukaryot Cell. 2009 Apr;8(4):530-9. doi: 10.1128/EC.00358-08. Epub 2009 Feb 13. PubMed 19218426.
Backbone
  Vector backbone: pKS
  Vector type: Toxoplasma gondii
Growth in bacteria
  Bacterial resistance: Ampicillin, 100 μg/mL
  Growth temperature: 37°C
  Growth strain: DH5alpha
  Copy number: High Copy
Gene/Insert
  Gene/Insert name: mCherry
  Insert size (bp): 720
  Tag / fusion protein: mCherry
Terms and licenses: Academic/Nonprofit Terms; Industry Terms: Not Available to Industry
How to cite: pmCherry.LIC.HXGPRT was a gift from Vernon Carruthers (Addgene plasmid # 83364 ; http://n2t.net/addgene:83364 ; RRID:Addgene_83364)
