[The description below was written by a language model from this plasmid's Addgene catalogue record and pLannotate feature annotations shown in this document.]
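Description:
pmCherry.LIC.HXGPRT is a 6,383-bp endogenous-tagging vector for the parasite Toxoplasma gondii, built on a pBluescript-type pKS backbone. In E. coli it is maintained at high copy through the ColE1/pUC origin and selected with ampicillin via the β-lactamase gene. The backbone also retains an f1 phage origin, remnants of the lacZα/lac promoter region and multiple cloning site, and flanking T3 and T7 promoters. None of these play a role in the parasite.

The functional payload has two parts. The first is a ligation-independent cloning (LIC) cassette placed immediately upstream of an in-frame mCherry coding sequence. This allows a fragment from the 3' end of a gene of interest, lacking its stop codon, to be annealed into the vector without ligase so that it reads directly into the red fluorescent protein. The second is a selectable marker cassette encoding the T. gondii hypoxanthine-xanthine-guanine phosphoribosyltransferase (HXGPRT), a purine salvage enzyme used as a marker in parasites lacking the native gene. The feature table annotates only the two coding sequences. The LIC site itself and the parasite promoter and untranslated regions that presumably flank HXGPRT and follow mCherry lie in unannotated stretches, and the record does not identify them.

According to the record, the plasmid is intended for tagging genes at their own locus. Homologous integration of the cloned targeting fragment fuses mCherry to the C-terminus of the native protein, leaving expression under the endogenous promoter. The associated work describes this approach in a Ku80-deficient T. gondii strain. Loss of non-homologous end joining in such a strain favours homologous integration, which makes it practical to localise proteins expressed at native levels.
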