Features (pLannotate 1.2.2; 16 found; start..end, strand, type, name):
    470..1159    +  CDS            HPRT (sequence withheld): HGXR_TOXGO - Experimental evidence at protein level: Swiss-Prot protein existence level 1. Catalyzes the transfer of a ribosyl phosphate group from 5- phosphoribose 1-diphosphate to the N(9) of hypoxanthine, guanine or xanthine, leading to IMP, GMP and XMP, respectively. Plays a central role in the generation of purine nucleotides through the purine salvage pathway. From Toxoplasma gondii.
   1929..1973    -  misc_feature   MCS (fragment): pBluescript multiple cloning site
   1982..2000    -  promoter       T7 promoter: promoter for bacteriophage T7 RNA polymerase
   2003..2160    +  CDS            lacZα (fragment): LacZα fragment of β-galactosidase; lacZ fragment
   2165..2620    +  rep_origin     f1 ori (sequence partly withheld): f1 bacteriophage origin of replication; arrow indicates direction of (+) strand synthesis
   2646..2750    +  promoter       AmpR promoter: bla
   2751..3611    +  CDS            AmpR: β-lactamase; bla; confers resistance to ampicillin, carbenicillin, and related antibiotics
   3782..4370    +  rep_origin     ori: high-copy-number ColE1/pMB1/pBR322/pUC origin of replication
   4553..4645    +  CDS            lacI (fragment): lac repressor; lacI; The lac repressor binds to the lac operator to inhibit transcription in E. coli. This inhibition can be relieved by adding lactose or isopropyl-β-D-thiogalactopyranoside (IPTG).
   4658..4679    +  protein_bind   CAP binding site: CAP binding activates transcription in the presence of cAMP. E. coli catabolite activator protein
   4694..4724    +  promoter       lac promoter: promoter for the E. coli lac operon
   4732..4748    +  protein_bind   lac operator: The lac repressor binds to the lac operator to inhibit transcription in E. coli. This inhibition can be relieved by adding lactose or isopropyl-β-D-thiogalactopyranoside (IPTG). lac repressor encoded by lacI
   4793..4811    +  promoter       T3 promoter: promoter for bacteriophage T3 RNA polymerase
   4874..5581    +  CDS            mCherry: mCherry is a basic (constitutively fluorescent) red fluorescent protein published in 2004, derived from Discosoma sp.. It is reported to be a very rapidly-maturing monomer with low acid sensitivity.
   6343..6361    -  misc_feature   MCS (fragment): pBluescript multiple cloning site
   6368..9       -  misc_feature   MCS (fragment) (across the origin): pBluescript multiple cloning site
>Addgene plasmid #83364 | pmCherry.LIC.HXGPRT | depositor full sequence | sequence record 165804 | pmCherry.LIC.HXGPRT sequence 6383 bps
AAGCTTGATCAGCACGAAACCTTGCATTCAAACCCGCCCGCGGAAGATCCGATCTTGCTGCTGTTCGCAG
TCCCAGTAGCGTCCTGTCGGCCGCGCCGTCTCTGTTGGTGGGCAGCCGCTACACCTGTTATCTGACTGCC
GTGCGCGAAAATGACGCCATTTTTGGGAAAATCGGGGAACTTCATTCTTTAAAAGTATGCGGAGGTTTCC
TTTTTCTTCTGTTCGTTTCTTTTTCTCGGGTTTGATAACCGTGTTCGATGTAAGCACTTTCCGTCTCTCC
TCCGTGCTTTGTTCGACATCGAGACCAGGTGTGCAGATCCTTCGCTTGTCGATCCGGAGACGCGTGTCTC
GTAGAACCTTTTCATTTTACCACACGGCAGTGCGGAGCACTGCTCTGAGTGCAGCAGGGACGGGTGAAGT
TTCGCTTTAGTAGTGCGTTTCTGCTCTACGGGGCGTTGTCAGATCCAAA
[690 nt withheld, positions 470-1159]
TAAACCCTGCATAGCCCACAGAAGCTGCCCGTCTCTCGTTTTCCTCTCTTTTCGGAGGGATCAGGGAGAG
TGCCTCGGGTCGGAGAGAGCTGACGAGGGGGTGCCAGAGACCCCTGTGTCCTTTATCGAAGAAAAGGGAT
GACTCTTCATGTGGCATTTCACACAGTCTCACCTCGCCTTGTTTTCTTTTTGTCAATCAGAACGAAAGCG
AGTTGCGGGTGACGCAGATGTGCGTGTATCCACTCGTGAATGCGTTATCGTTCTGTATGCCGCTAGAGTG
CTGGACTGTTGCTGTCTGCCCACGACAGCAGACAACTTTCCTTCTATGCACTTGCAGGATGGTGCAGCGC
AAACGACGGAGAGAAAGGAGCACCCTCTCAGTTTCCCTACGATGTGCTGTCAGTTTCGACTCTTCACCGC
GAACGATTGGCGATACGTCTCTGTTGACTTGTTAGGCTCCGACCACGAAGCTCCCTTAACTAGATAAGCC
GCGACACCTAAGTGTACACCATTTGCAGATCGATAATCTGCGACCGCTGAATCCGTCCAGATCAGTAAAA
CCGCACCACCTAAGTGTAAACCTTGTTTAGGTCGATAAAATGCTACCAACCCCCACCCACAATCGAGCCT
TGAGCGTTTCTGCGCACGCGTTGGCCTACGTGACTTGCTGATGCCTGCCTCTGGCCATTCATGCCAGTCA
GTGCGCATAAAAATGTGGACACAGTCGGTTGACAAGTGTTCTGGCAGGCTACAGTGACACCGCGGTGGAG
GGGGATCCACTAGTTCTAGAGCGGCCGCCACCGCGGTGGAGCTCCAATTCGCCCTATAGTGAGTCGTATT
ACAATTCACTGGCCGTCGTTTTACAACGTCGTGACTGGGAAAACCCTGGCGTTACCCAACTTAATCGCCT
TGCAGCACATCCCCCCTTCGCCAGCTGGCGTAATAGCGAAGAGGCCCGCACCGATCGCCCTTCCCAACAG
TTGCGTAGCCTGAATGGCGAATGGG
[124 nt withheld, positions 2165-2288]
C
[91 nt withheld, positions 2290-2380]
A
[49 nt withheld, positions 2382-2430]
CCTTTGACGTTGGAGTCCACGTTCTTT
[37 nt withheld, positions 2458-2494]
ACCCTATCTCGGTCTATTCTTTTGATTTATAAGGGATTTTGCCGATTTCGGCCTATTGGTTAAAAAATGA
GCTGATTTAACAAAAATTTAACGCGAATTTTAACAAAATATTAACGTTTACAATTTAGGTGGCACTTTTC
GGGGAAATGTGCGCGGAACCCCTATTTGTTTATTTTTCTAAATACATTCAAATATGTATCCGCTCATGAG
ACAATAACCCTGATAAATGCTTCAATAATATTGAAAAAGGAAGAGTATGAGTATTCAACATTTCCGTGTC
GCCCTTATTCCCTTTTTTGCGGCATTTTGCCTTCCTGTTTTTGCTCACCCAGAAACGCTGGTGAAAGTAA
AAGATGCTGAAGATCAGTTGGGTGCACGAGTGGGTTACATCGAACTGGATCTCAACAGCGGTAAGATCCT
TGAGAGTTTTCGCCCCGAAGAACGTTTTCCAATGATGAGCACTTTTAAAGTTCTGCTATGTGGCGCGGTA
TTATCCCGTATTGACGCCGGGCAAGAGCAACTCGGTCGCCGCATACACTATTCTCAGAATGACTTGGTTG
AGTACTCACCAGTCACAGAAAAGCATCTTACGGATGGCATGACAGTAAGAGAATTATGCAGTGCTGCCAT
AAGCATGAGTGATAACACTGCGGCCAACTTACTTCTGACAACGATCGGAGGACCGAAGGAGCTAACCGCT
TTTTTTCACAACATGGGGGATCATGTAACTCGCCTTGATCGTTGGGAACCGGAGCTGAATGAAGCCATAC
CAAACGACGAGCGTGACACCACGATGCCTGTAGCAATGGCAACAACGTTGCGCAAACTATTAACTGGCGA
ACTACTTACTCTAGCTTCCCGGCAACAATTAATAGACTGGATGGAGGCGGATAAAGTTGCAGGACCACTT
CTGCGCTCGGCCCTTCCGGCTGGCTGGTTTATTGCTGATAAATCTGGAGCCGGTGAGCGTGGGTCTCGCG
GTATCATTGCAGCACTGGGGCCAGATGGTAAGCCCTCCCGTATCGTAGTTATCTACACGACGGGCAGTCA
GGCAACTATGGATGAACGAAATAGACAGATCGCTGAGATAGGTGCCTCACTGATTAAGCATTGGTAACTG
TCAGACCAAGTTTACTCATATATACTTTAGATTGATTTAAAACTTCATTTTTAATTTAAAAGGATCTAGG
TGAAGATCCTTTTTGATAATCTCATGACCAAAATCCCTTAACGTGAGTTTTCGTTCCACTGAGCGTCAGA
CCCCGTAGAAAAGATCAAAGGATCTTCTTGAGATCCTTTTTTTCTGCGCGTAATCTGCTGCTTGCAAACA
AAAAAACCACCGCTACCAGCGGTGGTTTGTTTGCCGGATCAAGAGCTACCAACTCTTTTTCCGAAGGTAA
CTGGCTTCAGCAGAGCGCAGATACCAAATACTGTCCTTCTAGTGTAGCCGTAGTTAGGCCACCACTTCAA
GAACTCTGTAGCACCGCCTACATACCTCGCTCTGCTAATCCTGTTACCAGTGGCTGCTGCCAGTGGCGAT
AAGTCGTGTCTTACCGGGTTGGACTCAAGACGATAGTTACCGGATAAGGCGCAGCGGTCGGGCTGAACGG
GGGGTTCGTGCACACAGCCCAGCTTGGAGCGAACGACCTACACCGAACTGAGATACCTACAGCGTGAGCA
TTGAGAAAGCGCCACGCTTCCCGAAGGGAGAAAGGCGGACAGGTATCCGGTAAGCGGCAGGGTCGGAACA
GGAGAGCGCACGAGGGAGCTTCCAGGGGGGAACGCCTGGTATCTTTATAGTCCTGTCGGGTTTCGCCACC
TCTGACTTGAGCGTCGATTTTTGTGATGCTCGTCAGGGGGGCCGAGCCTATGGAAAAACGCCAGCAACGC
GGCCTTTTTACGGTTCCTGGCCTTTTGCTGGCCTTTTGCTCACATGTTCTTTCCTGCGTTATCCCCTGAT
TCTGTGGATAACCGTATTACCGCCTTTGAGTGAGCTGATACCGCTCGCCGCAGCCGAACGACCGAGCGCA
GCGAGTCAGTGAGCGAGGAAGCGGAAGAGCGCCCAATACGCAAACCGCCTCTCCCCGCGCGTTGGCCGAT
TCATTAATGCAGCTGGCACGACAGGTTTCCCGACTGGAAAGCGGGCAGTGAGCGCAACGCAATTAATGTG
AGTTACCTCACTCATTAGGCACCCCAGGCTTTACACTTTATGCTTCCGGCTCCTATGTTGTGTGGAATTG
TGAGCGGATAACAATTTCACACAGGAAACAGCTATGACCATGATTACGCCAAGCTCGGAATTAACCCTCA
CTAAAGGGAACAAAAGCTGGTACCCTGTACTTCCAATCCAATTTAATTAAAATTGGAAGTGGAGGACGGA
TGGTGAGCAAGGGCGAGGAGGATAACATGGCCATCATCAAGGAGTTCATGCGCTTCAAGGTGCACATGGA
GGGCTCCGTGAACGGCCACGAGTTCGAGATCGAGGGCGAGGGCGAGGGCCGCCCCTACGAGGGCACCCAG
ACCGCCAAGCTGAAGGTGACCAAGGGTGGCCCCCTGCCCTTCGCCTGGGACATCCTGTCCCCTCAGTTCA
TGTACGGCTCCAAGGCCTACGTGAAGCACCCCGCCGACATCCCCGACTACTTGAAGCTGTCCTTCCCCGA
GGGCTTCAAGTGGGAGCGCGTGATGAACTTCGAGGACGGCGGCGTGGTGACCGTGACCCAGGACTCCTCC
CTGCAGGACGGCGAGTTCATCTACAAGGTGAAGCTGCGCGGCACCAACTTCCCCTCCGACGGCCCCGTAA
TGCAGAAGAAGACCATGGGCTGGGAGGCCTCCTCCGAGCGGATGTACCCCGAGGACGGCGCCCTGAAGGG
CGAGATCAAGCAGAGGCTGAAGCTGAAGGACGGCGGCCACTACGACGCTGAGGTCAAGACCACCTACAAG
GCCAAGAAGCCCGTGCAGCTGCCCGGCGCCTACAACGTCAACATCAAGTTGGACATCACCTCCCACAACG
AGGACTACACCATCGTGGAACAGTACGAACGCGCCGAGGGCCGCCACTCCACCGGCGGCATGGACGAGCT
GTACAAGTAAGGCGCGCCAGAAGCTGCCCGTCTCTCGTTTTCCTCTCTTTTCGGAGGGATCAGGGAGAGT
GCCTCGGGTCGGAGAGAGCTGACGAGGGGGTGCCAGAGACCCCTGTGTCCTTTATCGAAGAAAAGGGATG
ACTCTTCATGTGGCATTTCACACAGTCTCACCTCGCCTTGTTTTCTTTTTGTCAATCAGAACGAAAGCGA
GTTGCGGGTGACGCAGATGTGCGTGTATCCACTCGTGAATGCGTTATCGTTCTGTATGCCGCTAGAGTGC
TGGACTGTTGCTGTCTGCCCACGACAGCAGACAACTTTCCTTCTATGCACTTGCAGGATGGTGCAGCGCA
AACGACGGAGAGAAAGGAGCACCCTCTCAGTTTCCCTACGATGTGCTGTCAGTTTCGACTCTTCACCGCG
AACGATTGGCGATACGTCTCTGTTGACTTGTTAGGCTCCGACCACGAAGCTCCCTTAACTAGATAAGCCG
CGACACCTAAGTGTACACCATTTGCAGATCGATAATCTGCGACCGCTGAATCCGTCCAGATCAGTAAAAC
CGCACCACCTAAGTGTAAACCTTGTTTAGGTCGATAAAATGCTACCAACCCCCACCCACAATCGAGCCTT
GAGCGTTTCTGCGCACGCGTTGGCCTACGTGACTTGCTGATGCCTGCCTCTGGCCATTCATGCCAGTCAG
TGCGCATAAAAATGTGGACACAGTCGGTTGACAAGTGTTCTGGCAGGCTACAGTGACACCGCGGTGGAGG
GGGATCCACTAGTTCTACTCGAGGGTCGACGGTATCGAT
