>Addgene plasmid #83364 | pmCherry.LIC.HXGPRT | addgene partial sequence | sequence record 160490 | mCherry-F 5'-ccccgtaatgcagaagaaga-3'
TCCTCCGAGCGGATGTACCCCGAGGACGGCGCCCTGAAGGGCGAGATCAAGCAGAGGCTGAAGCTGAAGG
ACGGCGGCCACTACGACGCTGAGGTCAAGACCACCTACAAGGCCAAGAAGCCCGTGCAGCTGCCCGGCGC
CTACAACGTCAACATCAAGTTGGACATCACCTCCCACAACGAGGACTACACCATCGTGGAACAGTACGAA
CGCGCCGAGGGCCGCCACTCCACCGGCGGCATGGACGAGCTGTACAAGTAAGGCGCGCCAGAAGCTGCCC
GTCTCTCGTTTTCCTCTCTTTTCGGAGGGATCAGGGAGAGTGCCTCGGGTCGGAGAGAGCTGACGAGGGG
GTGCCAGAGACCCCTGTGTCCTTTATCGAAGAAAAGGGATGACTCTTCATGTGGCATTTCACACAGTCTC
ACCTCGCCTTGTTTTCTTTTTGTCAATCAGAACGAAAGCGAGTTGCGGGTGACGCAGATGTGCGTGTATC
CACTCGTGAATGCGTTATCGTTCTGTATGCCGCTAGAGTGCTGGACTGTTGCTGTCTGCCCACGACAGCA
GACAACTTTCCTTCTATGCACTTGCAGGATGGTGCAGCGCAAACGACGGAGAGAAAGGAGCACCCTCTCA
GTTTCCCTACGATGTGCTGTCAGTTTCGACTCTTCACCGCGAACGATTGGCGATACGTCTCTGTTGACTT
GTTAGGCTCCGACCACGAAGCTCCCTTAACTAGATAAGCCGCGACACCTAAGTGTACACCATTTGCAGAT
CGATAATCTGCGACCGCTGAATCCGTCCAGATCAGTAAAACCGCACCACCTAAGTGTAAACCTTGTTTAG
GTCGATAAAATGCTACCAACCCCCACCCACAATCGAGCCTTGAGCGTTTCTGCGCACGCGTTGGCCTACG
TGACTTGCTGATGCCTGCCTCTGGCCATTCATGCCAGTCAGTGCGCATAAAAATGTGGACACAGTCGGTT
GACAAGTGTTCTGGCAGGCTACAGTGACACCGCGGTGGAGGGGGATC
