>Addgene plasmid #83364 | pmCherry.LIC.HXGPRT | addgene partial sequence | sequence record 160491 | M13-Rev 5'-CAGGAAACAGCTATGACC-3'
CCTCACTAAAGGGAACAAAAGCTGGTACCCTGTACTTCCAATCCAATTTAATTAAAATTGGAAGTGGAGG
ACGGATGGTGAGCAAGGGCGAGGAGGATAACATGGCCATCATCAAGGAGTTCATGCGCTTCAAGGTGCAC
ATGGAGGGCTCCGTGAACGGCCACGAGTTCGAGATCGAGGGCGAGGGCGAGGGCCGCCCCTACGAGGGCA
CCCAGACCGCCAAGCTGAAGGTGACCAAGGGTGGCCCCCTGCCCTTCGCCTGGGACATCCTGTCCCCTCA
GTTCATGTACGGCTCCAAGGCCTACGTGAAGCACCCCGCCGACATCCCCGACTACTTGAAGCTGTCCTTC
CCCGAGGGCTTCAAGTGGGAGCGCGTGATGAACTTCGAGGACGGCGGCGTGGTGACCGTGACCCAGGACT
CCTCCCTGCAGGACGGCGAGTTCATCTACAAGGTGAAGCTGCGCGGCACCAACTTCCCCTCCGACGGCCC
CGTAATGCAGAAGAAGACCATGGGCTGGGAGGCCTCCTCCGAGCGGATGTACCCCGAGGACGGCGCCCTG
AAGGGCGAGATCAAGCAGAGGCTGAAGCTGAAGGACGGCGGCCACTACGACGCTGAGGTCAAGACCACCT
ACAAGGCCAAGAAGCCCGTGCAGCTGCCCGGCGCCTACAACGTCAACATCAAGTTGGACATCACCTCCCA
CAACGAGGACTACACCATCGTGGAACAGTACGAACGCGCCGAGGGCCGCCACTCCACCGGCGGCATGGAC
GAGCTGTACAAGTAAGGCGCGCCCAGAAGCTGCCCGTCTCTCGTTTTCCTCTCTTTTCGGAGGGATCAGG
GAGAGTGCCTCGGGTCGGAGAGAGCTGACGAGGGGGTGCCAGAGACCCCTGTGTCCTTTATCGAAGAAAA
GGGATGACTCTTCATGTGGCA
