>Addgene plasmid #83364 | pmCherry.LIC.HXGPRT | addgene partial sequence | sequence record 161299 | T7 5'-TAATACGACTCACTATAGGG-3'
CCGCGGTGGCGGCCGCTCTAGAACTAGTGGATCCCCCTCCACCGCGGTGTCACTGTAGCCTGCCAGAACA
CTTGTCAACCGACTGTGTCCACATTTTTATGCGCACTGACTGGCATGAATGGCCAGAGGCAGGCATCAGC
AAGTCACGTAGGCCAACGCGTGCGCAGAAACGCTCAAGGCTCGATTGTGGGTGGGGGTTGGTAGCATTTT
ATCGACCTAAACAAGGTTTACACTTAGGTGGTGCGGTTTTACTGATCTGGACGGATTCAGCGGTCGCAGA
TTATCGATCTGCAAATGGTGTACACTTAGGTGTCGCGGCTTATCTAGTTAAGGGAGCTTCGTGGTCGGAG
CCTAACAAGTCAACAGAGACGTATCGCCAATCGTTCGCGGTGAAGAGTCGAAACTGACAGCACATCGTAG
GGAAACTGAGAGGGTGCTCCTTTCTCTCCGTCGTTTGCGCTGCACCATCCTGCAAGTGCATAGAAGGAAA
GTTGTCTGCTGTCGTGGGCAGACAGCAACAGTCCAGCACTCTAGCGGCATACAGAACGATAACGCATTCA
CGAGTGGATACACGCACATCTGCGTCACCCGCAACTCGCTTTCGTTCTGATTGACAAAAAGAAAACAAGG
CGAGGTGAGACTGTGTGAAATGCCACATGAAGAGTCATCCCTTTTCTTCGATAAAGGACACAGGGGTCTC
TGGCACCCCCTCGTCAGCTCTCTCCGACCCGAGGCACTCTCCCTGATCCCTCCGAAAAGAGAGGAAAACG
AGAGACGGGCAGCTTCTGTGGGCTATGCAGGGTTTA
[242 nt withheld, positions 807-1048]
